Addgene plasmid #65471: pKS043
Purpose: pTrc plasmid expressing clpS
Depositing lab: Keith Tyo. Depositing organization: Northwestern University. Publication: N-Terminal-Based Targeted, Inducible Protein Degradation in Escherichia coli. Sekar K, Gentile AM, Bostick JW, Tyo KE. PLoS One. 2016 Feb 22;11(2):e0149746. doi: 10.1371/journal.pone.0149746. eCollection 2016. PONE-D-15-42990 PubMed 26900850.
Backbone
  Vector backbone: pTrcHisB
  Backbone manufacturer: Life Technologies
  Vector type: Bacterial Expression, Synthetic Biology
Growth in bacteria
  Bacterial resistance: Ampicillin, 100 μg/mL
  Growth temperature: 37°C
  Growth strain: DH5alpha
  Copy number: High Copy
Gene/Insert
  Gene/Insert name: clpS
  Insert size (bp): 320
  Entrez Gene: clpS (a.k.a. b0881, ECK0872, JW0865, yljA)
  Promoter: trc
  Cloning method: Gibson Cloning
  Sequencing primers: 5′ TGTGGGCACTCGACCGGAATTATC; 3′ GGCGACACGGAAATGTTGAATAC
Terms and licenses: Academic/Nonprofit Terms; Industry Terms: Not Available to Industry
How to cite: pKS043 was a gift from Keith Tyo (Addgene plasmid # 65471 ; http://n2t.net/addgene:65471 ; RRID:Addgene_65471)
