[The description below was written by a language model from this plasmid's Addgene catalogue record and pLannotate feature annotations shown in this document.]
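Description:
pKS043 is a 4,577 bp bacterial expression plasmid built on the pTrcHisB backbone for IPTG-inducible production of the Escherichia coli ClpS protein. It replicates from a high-copy ColE1/pMB1-type origin and is selected with ampicillin through the β-lactamase (AmpR) gene and its own promoter. Remnants of the pBR322 lineage are also annotated, including the bom mobility region, a short rop fragment and a tet promoter fragment. A small fragment matching yciV spans the sequence origin.

The clpS coding sequence (about 320 bp, inserted by Gibson assembly) sits downstream of the trc promoter, a strong trp/lac UV5 hybrid, followed by a lac operator. The plasmid carries lacI under the lacIq promoter, so it supplies enough repressor to keep the promoter off until lactose or IPTG is added. Between the operator and clpS lie the rrnG antiterminator and a synthetic minicistron with a ribosome binding site, which is meant to improve translation of the downstream cistron. Transcription ends at the rrnB region, annotated as a 5S rRNA segment plus the T1 and T2 terminators. Although the parent vector is a His-tag vector, no His tag or other epitope is annotated, and clpS appears to be expressed as a stand-alone open reading frame.

ClpS is an adaptor that modulates the substrate specificity of ClpAP-mediated, ATP-dependent proteolysis. The associated publication concerns N-terminal-based, targeted, inducible protein degradation in E. coli. This suggests the plasmid supplies ClpS on demand as a control component of such a synthetic-biology degradation system, though the record itself describes it only as a pTrc plasmid expressing clpS.
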