Features (pLannotate 1.2.2; 17 found; start..end, strand, type, name):
    142..171     +  promoter       trc promoter: strong E. coli promoter; hybrid between the trp and lac UV5 promoters
    179..195     +  protein_bind   lac operator: The lac repressor binds to the lac operator to inhibit transcription in E. coli. This inhibition can be relieved by adding lactose or isopropyl-β-D-thiogalactopyranoside (IPTG). lac repressor encoded by lacI
    212..281     +  misc_feature   rrnG antiterminator: antiterminator from the E. coli rrnG leader region (Berg et al., 1989)
    332..358     +  CDS            minicistron: synthetic cistron containing a ribosome binding site (Shine-Dalgarno sequence), for enhancing the bacterial expression of a downstream cistron (Schoner, 1997) This first cistron should terminate 3 bp upstream of the ATG for the second cistron.
    375..692     +  CDS            clpS: CLPS_ECOLI - Also known as yljA. Experimental evidence at protein level: Swiss-Prot protein existence level 1. Involved in the modulation of the specificity of the ClpAP- mediated ATP-dependent protein degradation. From Escherichia coli (strain K12).
    761..876     +  ncRNA          5S rRNA: Accession: RF00001 - 5S ribosomal RNA
    880..966     +  terminator     rrnB T1 terminator: Escherichia coli rrnB; transcription terminator T1 from the E. coli rrnB gene
   1058..1085    +  terminator     rrnB T2 terminator: transcription terminator T2 from the E. coli rrnB gene
   1104..1195    +  promoter       AmpR promoter: bla
   1196..2056    +  CDS            AmpR: β-lactamase; bla; confers resistance to ampicillin, carbenicillin, and related antibiotics
   2227..2815    +  rep_origin     ori: high-copy-number ColE1/pMB1/pBR322/pUC origin of replication
   3001..3141    -  misc_feature   bom: basis of mobility region from pBR322
   3243..3283    -  CDS            rop (fragment): Rop protein, which maintains plasmids at low copy number; rop
   3327..3404    +  promoter       lacIq promoter: lacI (mutant); In the lacIq allele, a single base change in the promoter boosts expression of the lacI gene about 10-fold.
   3405..4487    +  CDS            lacI: lac repressor; lacI; The lac repressor binds to the lac operator to inhibit transcription in E. coli. This inhibition can be relieved by adding lactose or isopropyl-β-D-thiogalactopyranoside (IPTG).
   4529..4546    +  promoter       tet promoter (fragment): E. coli promoter for tetracycline efflux protein gene
   4542..66      -  CDS            yciV (fragment) (across the origin): RNAAM_ECOLI - Also known as trpH From Escherichia coli (strain K12).
>Addgene plasmid #65471 | pKS043 | depositor full sequence | sequence record 116880 | pKS043 sequence 4577 bps
GCAGCCATCGGAAGCTGTGGTATGGCTGTGCAGGTCGTAAATCACTGCATAATTCGTGTCGCTCAAGGCG
CACTCCCGTTCTGGATAATGTTTTTTGCGCCGACATCATAACGGTTCTGGCAAATATTCTGAAATGAGCT
GTTGACAATTAATCATCCGGCTCGTATAATGTGTGGAATTGTGAGCGGATAACAATTTCACACAGGAAAC
AGCGCCGCTGAGAAAAAGCGAAGCGGCACTGCTCTTTAACAATTTATCAGACAATCTGTGTGGGCACTCG
ACCGGAATTATCGATTAACTTTATTATTAAAAATTAAAGAGGTATATATTAATGTATCGATTAAATAAGG
AGGAATAAACCATGGATCCAGAGGATGGGTAAAACGAACGACTGGCTGGACTTTGATCAACTGGCGGAAG
AAAAAGTTCGCGACGCGCTAAAACCGCCATCTATGTATAAAGTGATATTAGTCAATGATGATTACACTCC
GATGGAGTTTGTTATTGACGTGTTACAAAAATTCTTTTCTTATGATGTAGAACGTGCAACGCAATTGATG
CTCGCTGTTCACTACCAGGGGAAGGCCATTTGCGGAGTCTTTACCGCCGAGGTTGCAGAAACCAAAGTGG
CGATGGTGAACAAGTACGCGAGGGAGAATGAGCATCCATTGCTGTGTACGCTAGAAAAAGCCTGAGAGCT
CGAGATCTGCAGCTGGTACCATATGGGAATTCGAAGCTTTCTAGAACTAGTACAGAATTTGCCTGGCGGC
AGTAGCGCGGTGGTCCCACCTGACCCCATGCCGAACTCAGAAGTGAAACGCCGTAGCGCCGATGGTAGTG
TGGGGTCTCCCCATGCGAGAGTAGGGAACTGCCAGGCATCAAATAAAACGAAAGGCTCAGTCGAAAGACT
GGGCCTTTCGTTTTATCTGTTGTTTGTCGGTGAACGCTCTCCTGAGTAGGACAAATCCGCCGGGAGCGGA
TTTGAACGTTGCGAAGCAACGGCCCGGAGGGTGGCGGGCAGGACGCCCGCCATAAACTGCCAGGCATCAA
ATTAAGCAGAAGGCCATCCTGACGGATGGCCTTTTTGCGTTTCTACAAACTCTTTTGTTTATTTTTCTAA
ATACATTCAAATATGTATCCGCTCATGAGACAATAACCCTGATAAATGCTTCAATAATATTGAAAAAGGA
AGAGTATGAGTATTCAACATTTCCGTGTCGCCCTTATTCCCTTTTTTGCGGCATTTTGCCTTCCTGTTTT
TGCTCACCCAGAAACGCTGGTGAAAGTAAAAGATGCTGAAGATCAGTTGGGTGCACGAGTGGGTTACATC
GAACTGGATCTCAACAGCGGTAAGATCCTTGAGAGTTTTCGCCCCGAAGAACGTTTTCCAATGATGAGCA
CTTTTAAAGTTCTGCTATGTGGCGCGGTATTATCCCGTGTTGACGCCGGGCAAGAGCAACTCGGTCGCCG
CATACACTATTCTCAGAATGACTTGGTTGAGTACTCACCAGTCACAGAAAAGCATCTTACGGATGGCATG
ACAGTAAGAGAATTATGCAGTGCTGCCATAACCATGAGTGATAACACTGCGGCCAACTTACTTCTGACAA
CGATCGGAGGACCGAAGGAGCTAACCGCTTTTTTGCACAACATGGGGGATCATGTAACTCGCCTTGATCG
TTGGGAACCGGAGCTGAATGAAGCCATACCAAACGACGAGCGTGACACCACGATGCCTGTAGCAATGGCA
ACAACGTTGCGCAAACTATTAACTGGCGAACTACTTACTCTAGCTTCCCGGCAACAATTAATAGACTGGA
TGGAGGCGGATAAAGTTGCAGGACCACTTCTGCGCTCGGCCCTTCCGGCTGGCTGGTTTATTGCTGATAA
ATCTGGAGCCGGTGAGCGTGGGTCTCGCGGTATCATTGCAGCACTGGGGCCAGATGGTAAGCCCTCCCGT
ATCGTAGTTATCTACACGACGGGGAGTCAGGCAACTATGGATGAACGAAATAGACAGATCGCTGAGATAG
GTGCCTCACTGATTAAGCATTGGTAACTGTCAGACCAAGTTTACTCATATATACTTTAGATTGATTTAAA
ACTTCATTTTTAATTTAAAAGGATCTAGGTGAAGATCCTTTTTGATAATCTCATGACCAAAATCCCTTAA
CGTGAGTTTTCGTTCCACTGAGCGTCAGACCCCGTAGAAAAGATCAAAGGATCTTCTTGAGATCCTTTTT
TTCTGCGCGTAATCTGCTGCTTGCAAACAAAAAAACCACCGCTACCAGCGGTGGTTTGTTTGCCGGATCA
AGAGCTACCAACTCTTTTTCCGAAGGTAACTGGCTTCAGCAGAGCGCAGATACCAAATACTGTCCTTCTA
GTGTAGCCGTAGTTAGGCCACCACTTCAAGAACTCTGTAGCACCGCCTACATACCTCGCTCTGCTAATCC
TGTTACCAGTGGCTGCTGCCAGTGGCGATAAGTCGTGTCTTACCGGGTTGGACTCAAGACGATAGTTACC
GGATAAGGCGCAGCGGTCGGGCTGAACGGGGGGTTCGTGCACACAGCCCAGCTTGGAGCGAACGACCTAC
ACCGAACTGAGATACCTACAGCGTGAGCTATGAGAAAGCGCCACGCTTCCCGAAGGGAGAAAGGCGGACA
GGTATCCGGTAAGCGGCAGGGTCGGAACAGGAGAGCGCACGAGGGAGCTTCCAGGGGGAAACGCCTGGTA
TCTTTATAGTCCTGTCGGGTTTCGCCACCTCTGACTTGAGCGTCGATTTTTGTGATGCTCGTCAGGGGGG
CGGAGCCTATGGAAAAACGCCAGCAACGCGGCCTTTTTACGGTTCCTGGCCTTTTGCTGGCCTTTTGCTC
ACATGTTCTTTCCTGCGTTATCCCCTGATTCTGTGGATAACCGTATTACCGCCTTTGAGTGAGCTGATAC
CGCTCGCCGCAGCCGAACGACCGAGCGCAGCGAGTCAGTGAGCGAGGAAGCGGAAGAGCGCCTGATGCGG
TATTTTCTCCTTACGCATCTGTGCGGTATTTCACACCGCATATGGTGCACTCTCAGTACAATCTGCTCTG
ATGCCGCATAGTTAAGCCAGTATACACTCCGCTATCGCTACGTGACTGGGTCATGGCTGCGCCCCGACAC
CCGCCAACACCCGCTGACGCGCCCTGACGGGCTTGTCTGCTCCCGGCATCCGCTTACAGACAAGCTGTGA
CCGTCTCCGGGAGCTGCATGTGTCAGAGGTTTTCACCGTCATCACCGAAACGCGCGAGGCAGCAGATCAA
TTCGCGCGCGAAGGCGAAGCGGCATGCATTTACGTTGACACCATCGAATGGTGCAAAACCTTTCGCGGTA
TGGCATGATAGCGCCCGGAAGAGAGTCAATTCAGGGTGGTGAATGTGAAACCAGTAACGTTATACGATGT
CGCAGAGTATGCCGGTGTCTCTTATCAGACCGTTTCCCGCGTGGTGAACCAGGCCAGCCACGTTTCTGCG
AAAACGCGGGAAAAAGTGGAAGCGGCGATGGCGGAGCTGAATTACATTCCCAACCGCGTGGCACAACAAC
TGGCGGGCAAACAGTCGTTGCTGATTGGCGTTGCCACCTCCAGTCTGGCCCTGCACGCGCCGTCGCAAAT
TGTCGCGGCGATTAAATCTCGCGCCGATCAACTGGGTGCCAGCGTGGTGGTGTCGATGGTAGAACGAAGC
GGCGTCGAAGCCTGTAAAGCGGCGGTGCACAATCTTCTCGCGCAACGCGTCAGTGGGCTGATCATTAACT
ATCCGCTGGATGACCAGGATGCCATTGCTGTGGAAGCTGCCTGCACTAATGTTCCGGCGTTATTTCTTGA
TGTCTCTGACCAGACACCCATCAACAGTATTATTTTCTCCCATGAAGACGGTACGCGACTGGGCGTGGAG
CATCTGGTCGCATTGGGTCACCAGCAAATCGCGCTGTTAGCGGGCCCATTAAGTTCTGTCTCGGCGCGTC
TGCGTCTGGCTGGCTGGCATAAATATCTCACTCGCAATCAAATTCAGCCGATAGCGGAACGGGAAGGCGA
CTGGAGTGCCATGTCCGGTTTTCAACAAACCATGCAAATGCTGAATGAGGGCATCGTTCCCACTGCGATG
CTGGTTGCCAACGATCAGATGGCGCTGGGCGCAATGCGCGCCATTACCGAGTCCGGGCTGCGCGTTGGTG
CGGATATCTCGGTAGTGGGATACGACGATACCGAAGACAGCTCATGTTATATCCCGCCGTCAACCACCAT
CAAACAGGATTTTCGCCTGCTGGGGCAAACCAGCGTGGACCGCTTGCTGCAACTCTCTCAGGGCCAGGCG
GTGAAGGGCAATCAGCTGTTGCCCGTCTCACTGGTGAAAAGAAAAACCACCCTGGCGCCCAATACGCAAA
CCGCCTCTCCCCGCGCGTTGGCCGATTCATTAATGCAGCTGGCACGACAGGTTTCCCGACTGGAAAGCGG
GCAGTGAGCGCAACGCAATTAATGTGAGTTAGCGCGAATTGATCTGGTTTGACAGCTTATCATCGACTGC
ACGGTGCACCAATGCTTCTGGCGTCAG
