>Addgene plasmid #65471 | pKS043 | addgene partial sequence | sequence record 114170 | pTrcHis-F 5'-GAGGTATATATTAATGTATCG-3'
CGAACGACTGGCTGGACTTTGATCAACTGGCGGAAGAAAAAGTTCGCGACGCGCTAAAACCGCCATCTAT
GTATAAAGTGATATTAGTCAATGATGATTACACTCCGATGGAGTTTGTTATTGACGTGTTACAAAAATTC
TTTTCTTATGATGTAGAACGTGCAACGCAATTGATGCTCGCTGTTCACTACCAGGGGAAGGCCATTTGCG
GAGTCTTTACCGCCGAGGTTGCAGAAACCAAAGTGGCGATGGTGAACAAGTACGCGAGGGAGAATGAGCA
TCCATTGCTGTGTACGCTAGAAAAAGCCTGAGAGCTCGAGATCTGCAGCTGGTACCATATGGGAATTCGA
AGCTTTCTAGAACTAGTACAGAATTTGCCTGGCGGCAGTAGCGCGGTGGTCCCACCTGACCCCATGCCGA
ACTCAGAAGTGAAACGCCGTAGCGCCGATGGTAGTGTGGGGTCTCCCCATGCGAGAGTAGGGAACTGCCA
GGCATCAAATAAAACGAAAGGCTCAGTCGAAAGACTGGGCCTTTCGTTTTATCTGTTGTTTGTCGGTGAA
CGCTCTCCTGAGTAGGACAAATCCGCCGGGAGCGGATTTGAACGTTGCGAAGCAACGGCCCGGAGGGTGG
CGGGCAGGACGCCCGCCATAAACTGCCAGGCATCAAATTAAGCAGAAGGCCATCCTGACGGATGGCC
