>Addgene plasmid #65471 | pKS043 | addgene partial sequence | sequence record 114173 | attP-R 5'-ACTTTCACCAGCGTTTCTGG-3'
CGACACGGAAATGTTGAATACTCATACTCTTCCTTTTTCAATATTATTGAAGCATTTATCAGGGTTATTG
TCTCATGAGCGGATACATATTTGAATGTATTTAGAAAAATAAACAAAAGAGTTTGTAGAAACGCAAAAAG
GCCATCCGTCAGGATGGCCTTCTGCTTAATTTGATGCCTGGCAGTTTATGGCGGGCGTCCTGCCCGCCAC
CCTCCGGGCCGTTGCTTCGCAACGTTCAAATCCGCTCCCGGCGGATTTGTCCTACTCAGGAGAGCGTTCA
CCGACAAACAACAGATAAAACGAAAGGCCCAGTCTTTCGACTGAGCCTTTCGTTTTATTTGATGCCTGGC
AGTTCCCTACTCTCGCATGGGGAGACCCCACACTACCATCGGCGCTACGGCGTTTCACTTCTGAGTTCGG
CATGGGGTCAGGTGGGACCACCGCGCTACTGCCGCCAGGCAAATTCTGTACTAGTTCTAGAAAGCTTCGA
ATTCCCATATGGTACCAGCTGCAGATCTCGAGCTCTCAGGCTTTTTCTAGCGTACACAGCAATGGATGCT
CATTCTCCCTCGCGTACTTGTTCACCATCGCCACTTTGGTTTCTGCAACCTCGGCGGTAAAGACTCCGCA
AATGGCCTTCCCCTGGTAGTGAACAGCGAGCATCAATTGCGTTGCACGTTCTACATCATAAG
